Addgene plasmid #66203: pYLsgRNA-AtU6-29
Purpose: (Empty Backbone) cloning of sgRNAs for expression in plants
Depositing lab: Yao-Guang Liu. Depositing organization: South China Agricultural University (SCAU). Publication: A robust CRISPR/Cas9 system for convenient, high-efficiency multiplex genome editing in monocot and dicot plants. Ma X, Zhang Q, Zhu Q, Liu W, Chen Y, Qiu R, Wang B, Yang Z, Li H, Lin Y, Xie Y, Shen R, Chen S, Wang Z, Chen Y, Guo J, Chen L, Zhao X, Dong Z, Liu YG. Mol Plant. 2015 Apr 24. pii: S1674-2052(15)00204-X. doi: 10.1016/j.molp.2015.04.007. PubMed 25917172.
Backbone
  Vector backbone: based on pUC18
  Vector type: Cloning Vector
Growth in bacteria
  Bacterial resistance: Ampicillin, 100 μg/mL
  Growth temperature: 37°C
  Growth strain: DH10B
  Copy number: Unknown
Gene/Insert
  Gene/Insert name: None
Terms and licenses: Academic/Nonprofit Terms; Industry Terms: Not Available to Industry
Depositor comments: Accession number KR029102 Please see our published protocol for using these plasmids. Ma, X. and Liu, Y.-G. 2016. CRISPR/Cas9-based multiplex genome editing in monocot and dicot plants. Curr. Protoc. Mol. Biol. 115:31.6.1-31.6.21. http://onlinelibrary.wiley.com/doi/10.1002/cpmb.10/abstract doi: 10.1002/cpmb.10
How to cite: pYLsgRNA-AtU6-29 was a gift from Yao-Guang Liu (Addgene plasmid # 66203 ; http://n2t.net/addgene:66203 ; RRID:Addgene_66203)
