[The description below was written by a language model from this plasmid's Addgene catalogue record and pLannotate feature annotations shown in this document.]
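Description:
pYLsgRNA-AtU6-29 is a small (about 3.2 kb) pUC18-based cloning vector supplied as an empty backbone for building single guide RNA expression cassettes intended for use in plants. It is propagated in E. coli through the high-copy ColE1/pUC-type origin and selected with ampicillin via the bla gene under its own promoter. The rest of the annotated backbone is typical pUC-derived material: the lac promoter, lac operator and CAP binding site, fragments of lacZα and lacI, a remnant of the pUC18/19 multiple cloning site, and residual pieces of the pBR322 bom and rop regions. None of these appear to have a role beyond being carried over from the parent plasmid.

The functional payload annotated in the feature table is the Streptococcus pyogenes Cas9 guide RNA scaffold, located just downstream of the multiple cloning site remnant. There is no target-specific spacer, consistent with the catalogue listing no insert; the user supplies the targeting sequence. The plasmid name suggests that the cassette uses an Arabidopsis U6-29 small nuclear RNA promoter, a Pol III promoter type suited to sgRNA transcription, but this element was not detected by the automated annotation, so its presence and position cannot be confirmed from the table. A sizeable unannotated stretch lies between the scaffold and the lacZα fragment. The vector carries no Cas9 gene, plant selection marker or T-DNA borders. It therefore serves as an intermediate from which sgRNA cassettes are assembled, belonging to a CRISPR/Cas9 toolkit described for multiplex genome editing in monocot and dicot plants.
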