Features (pLannotate 1.2.2; 12 found; start..end, strand, type, name):
     20..95      +  misc_RNA       gRNA scaffold: guide RNA scaffold for the Streptococcus pyogenes CRISPR/Cas9 system
    515..669     +  CDS            lacZα (fragment): LacZα fragment of β-galactosidase; lacZ fragment
    675..774     -  misc_feature   bom (fragment): basis of mobility region from pBR322
    876..911     -  CDS            rop (fragment): Rop protein, which maintains plasmids at low copy number; rop
   1006..1110    +  promoter       AmpR promoter: bla
   1111..1971    +  CDS            AmpR: β-lactamase; bla; confers resistance to ampicillin, carbenicillin, and related antibiotics
   2142..2730    +  rep_origin     ori: high-copy-number ColE1/pMB1/pBR322/pUC origin of replication
   2913..3005    +  CDS            lacI (fragment): lac repressor; lacI; The lac repressor binds to the lac operator to inhibit transcription in E. coli. This inhibition can be relieved by adding lactose or isopropyl-β-D-thiogalactopyranoside (IPTG).
   3018..3039    +  protein_bind   CAP binding site: CAP binding activates transcription in the presence of cAMP. E. coli catabolite activator protein
   3054..3084    +  promoter       lac promoter: promoter for the E. coli lac operon
   3092..3108    +  protein_bind   lac operator: The lac repressor binds to the lac operator to inhibit transcription in E. coli. This inhibition can be relieved by adding lactose or isopropyl-β-D-thiogalactopyranoside (IPTG). lac repressor encoded by lacI
   3142..6       +  misc_feature   MCS (fragment) (across the origin): pUC18/19 multiple cloning site
>Addgene plasmid #66203 | pYLsgRNA-AtU6-29 | depositor full sequence | sequence record 112932 | Full Sequence
GGATCCAGCGTGGGTCTCGGTTTTAGAGCTAGAAATAGCAAGTTAAAATAAGGCTAGTCCGTTATCAACT
TGAAAAAGTGGCACCGAGTCGGTGCTTTTTTTCAAGAGCTTGGAGTGGATGGAATTTTCCTCCGTTTTAC
CTGTGGAATCGGCAGCAAAGGAAAATATCAGAGATCTCTTACAGTTAGTTTCGTTCTTAATCCAAACTAC
TGCAGCCTGACAGACAAATGAGGATGCAAACAATTTTAAAGTTTATCTAACGCTAGCTGTTTTGTTTCTT
CTCTCTGGTGCACCAACGACGGCGTTTTCTCAATCATAAAGAGGCTTGTTTTACTTAAGGCCAATAATGT
TGATGGATCGAAAGAAGAGGGCTTTTAATAAACGAGCCCGTTTAAGCTGTAAACGATGTCAAAAACATCC
CACATCGTTCAGTTGAAAATAGTAGCTCTGTTTATATATTGGTAGAGTCGACTAAGAGATTGAGAGACCT
CTGAAGATAACATACTAAGCTTGGCACTGGCCGTCGTTTTACAACGTCGTGACTGGGAAAACCCTGGCGT
TACCCAACTTAATCGCCTTGCAGCACATCCCCCTTTCGCCAGCTGGCGTAATAGCGAAGAGGCCCGCACC
GATCGCCCTTCCCAACAGTTGCGCAGCCTGAATGGCGAATGGCGCCTGATGCGGTATTTTCTCCTTACGC
ATCTGTGCGGTATTTCACACCGCATATGGTGCACTCTCAGTACAATCTGCTCTGATGCCGCATAGTTAAG
CCAGCCCCGACACCCGCCAACACCCGCTGACGCGCCCTGACGGGCTTGTCTGCTCCCGGCATCCGCTTAC
AGACAAGCTGTGACCGTCTCCGGGAGCTGCATGTGTCAGAGGTTTTCACCGTCATCACCGAAACGCGCGA
GACGAAAGGGCCTCGTGATACGCCTATTTTTATAGGTTAATGTCATGATAATAATGGTTTCTTAGACGTC
AGGTGGCACTTTTCGGGGAAATGTGCGCGGAACCCCTATTTGTTTATTTTTCTAAATACATTCAAATATG
TATCCGCTCATGAGACAATAACCCTGATAAATGCTTCAATAATATTGAAAAAGGAAGAGTATGAGTATTC
AACATTTCCGTGTCGCCCTTATTCCCTTTTTTGCGGCATTTTGCCTTCCTGTTTTTGCTCACCCAGAAAC
GCTGGTGAAAGTAAAAGATGCTGAAGATCAGTTGGGTGCACGAGTGGGTTACATCGAACTGGATCTCAAC
AGCGGTAAGATCCTTGAGAGTTTTCGCCCCGAAGAACGTTTTCCAATGATGAGCACTTTTAAAGTTCTGC
TATGTGGCGCGGTATTATCCCGTATTGACGCCGGGCAAGAGCAACTCGGTCGCCGCATACACTATTCTCA
GAATGACTTGGTTGAGTACTCACCAGTCACAGAAAAGCATCTTACGGATGGCATGACAGTAAGAGAATTA
TGCAGTGCTGCCATAACCATGAGTGATAACACTGCGGCCAACTTACTTCTGACAACGATCGGAGGACCGA
AGGAGCTAACCGCTTTTTTGCACAACATGGGGGATCATGTAACTCGCCTTGATCGTTGGGAACCGGAGCT
GAATGAAGCCATACCAAACGACGAGCGTGACACCACGATGCCTGTAGCAATGGCAACAACGTTGCGCAAA
CTATTAACTGGCGAACTACTTACTCTAGCTTCCCGGCAACAATTAATAGACTGGATGGAGGCGGATAAAG
TTGCAGGACCACTTCTGCGCTCGGCCCTTCCGGCTGGCTGGTTTATTGCTGATAAATCTGGAGCCGGTGA
GCGTGGGTCTCGCGGTATCATTGCAGCACTGGGGCCAGATGGTAAGCCCTCCCGTATCGTAGTTATCTAC
ACGACGGGGAGTCAGGCAACTATGGATGAACGAAATAGACAGATCGCTGAGATAGGTGCCTCACTGATTA
AGCATTGGTAACTGTCAGACCAAGTTTACTCATATATACTTTAGATTGATTTAAAACTTCATTTTTAATT
TAAAAGGATCTAGGTGAAGATCCTTTTTGATAATCTCATGACCAAAATCCCTTAACGTGAGTTTTCGTTC
CACTGAGCGTCAGACCCCGTAGAAAAGATCAAAGGATCTTCTTGAGATCCTTTTTTTCTGCGCGTAATCT
GCTGCTTGCAAACAAAAAAACCACCGCTACCAGCGGTGGTTTGTTTGCCGGATCAAGAGCTACCAACTCT
TTTTCCGAAGGTAACTGGCTTCAGCAGAGCGCAGATACCAAATACTGTTCTTCTAGTGTAGCCGTAGTTA
GGCCACCACTTCAAGAACTCTGTAGCACCGCCTACATACCTCGCTCTGCTAATCCTGTTACCAGTGGCTG
CTGCCAGTGGCGATAAGTCGTGTCTTACCGGGTTGGACTCAAGACGATAGTTACCGGATAAGGCGCAGCG
GTCGGGCTGAACGGGGGGTTCGTGCACACAGCCCAGCTTGGAGCGAACGACCTACACCGAACTGAGATAC
CTACAGCGTGAGCTATGAGAAAGCGCCACGCTTCCCGAAGGGAGAAAGGCGGACAGGTATCCGGTAAGCG
GCAGGGTCGGAACAGGAGAGCGCACGAGGGAGCTTCCAGGGGGAAACGCCTGGTATCTTTATAGTCCTGT
CGGGTTTCGCCACCTCTGACTTGAGCGTCGATTTTTGTGATGCTCGTCAGGGGGGCGGAGCCTATGGAAA
AACGCCAGCAACGCGGCCTTTTTACGGTTCCTGGCCTTTTGCTGGCCTTTTGCTCACATGTTCTTTCCTG
CGTTATCCCCTGATTCTGTGGATAACCGTATTACCGCCTTTGAGTGAGCTGATACCGCTCGCCGCAGCCG
AACGACCGAGCGCAGCGAGTCAGTGAGCGAGGAAGCGGAAGAGCGCCCAATACGCAAACCGCCTCTCCCC
GCGCGTTGGCCGATTCATTAATGCAGCTGGCACGACAGGTTTCCCGACTGGAAAGCGGGCAGTGAGCGCA
ACGCAATTAATGTGAGTTAGCTCACTCATTAGGCACCCCAGGCTTTACACTTTATGCTTCCGGCTCGTAT
GTTGTGTGGAATTGTGAGCGGATAACAATTTCACACAGGAAACAGCTATGACCATGATTACGAATTCGAG
CTCGGTACCCGG
