>Addgene plasmid #66203 | pYLsgRNA-AtU6-29 | addgene partial sequence | sequence record 121208 | pBRforEco 5'-AATAGGCGTATCACGAGGC-3'
ACCTCTGACACATGCAGCTCCCGGAGACGGTCACAGCTTGTCTGTAAGCGGATGCCGGGAGCAGACAAGC
CCGTCAGGGCGCGTCAGCGGGTGTTGGCGGGTGTCGGGGCTGGCTTAACTATGCGGCATCAGAGCAGATT
GTACTGAGAGTGCACCATATGCGGTGTGAAATACCGCACAGATGCGTAAGGAGAAAATACCGCATCAGGC
GCCATTCGCCATTCAGGCTGCGCAACTGTTGGGAAGGGCGATCGGTGCGGGCCTCTTCGCTATTACGCCA
GCTGGCGAAAGGGGGATGTGCTGCAAGGCGATTAAGTTGGGTAACGCCAGGGTTTTCCCAGTCACGACGT
TGTAAAACGACGGCCAGTGCCAAGCTTAGTATGTTATCTTCAGAGGTCTCTCAATCTCTTAGTCGACTCT
ACCAATATATAAACAGAGCTACTATTTTCAACTGAACGATGTGGGATGTTTTTGACATCGTTTACAGCTT
AAACGGGCTCGTTTATTAAAAGCCCTCTTCTTTCGATCCATCAACATTATTGGCCTTAAGTAAAACAAGC
CTCTTTATGATTGAGAAAACGCCGTCGTTGGTGCACCAGAGAGAAGAAACAAAACAGCTAGCGTTAGATA
AACTTTAAAATTGTTTGCATCCTCATTTGTCTGTCAGGCTGCAGTAGTTTGGATTAAGAACGAAACTAAC
TGTAAGAGATCTCTGATATTTTCCTTTGCTGCCGATTCCACAGGTAAAACGGAGGAAAATTCCATCCACT
CCAAGCTCTTGAA
