>Addgene plasmid #66203 | pYLsgRNA-AtU6-29 | addgene partial sequence | sequence record 121244 | pUC-4 5'-CAGTGAGCGAGGAAGCGGAAGAGCGCCCAA-3'
GCGCGTTGGCCGATTCATTAATGCAGCTGGCACGACAGGTTTCCCGACTGGAAAGCGGGCAGTGAGCGCA
ACGCAATTAATGTGAGTTAGCTCACTCATTAGGCACCCCAGGCTTTACACTTTATGCTTCCGGCTCGTAT
GTTGTGTGGAATTGTGAGCGGATAACAATTTCACACAGGAAACAGCTATGACCATGATTACGAATTCGAG
CTCGGTACCCGGGGATCCAGCGTGGGTCTCGGTTTTAGAGCTAGAAATAGCAAGTTAAAATAAGGCTAGT
CCGTTATCAACTTGAAAAAGTGGCACCGAGTCGGTGCTTTTTTTCAAGAGCTTGGAGTGGATGGAATTTT
CCTCCGTTTTACCTGTGGAATCGGCAGCAAAGGAAAATATCAGAGATCTCTTACAGTTAGTTTCGTTCTT
AATCCAAACTACTGCAGCCTGACAGACAAATGAGGATGCAAACAATTTTAAAGTTTATCTAACGCTAGCT
GTTTTGTTTCTTCTCTCTGGTGCACCAACGACGGCGTTTTCTCAATCATAAAGAGGCTTGTTTTACTTAA
GGCCAATAATGTTGATGGATCGAAAGAAGAGGGCTTTTAATAAACGAGCCCGTTTAAGCTGTAAACGATG
TCAAAAACATCCCACATCGTTCAGTTGAAAATAGTAGCTCTGTTTATATATTGGTAGAGTCGACTAAGAG
ATTGAGAGACCTCTGAAGATAACATACTAAGCTTGGCACTGGCCGTCGTTTTACAACGTCGTGACTGGGA
AAACCCTGGCGTTACCCAACTTAATCGCCTTGCAGCACATCC
